Addgene plasmid #149428: pTCO2
Purpose: (Empty Backbone) cloning vector with regulatory regions of the murine Tdg gene
Depositing lab: Primo Schaer. Depositing organization: University of Basel. Publication: Inducible TDG knockout models to study epigenetic regulation. Schwarz SD, Grundbacher E, Hrovat AM, Xu J, Kusnierczyk A, Vagbo CB, Schar P, Schuermann D. F1000Res. 2020 Sep 9;9:1112. doi: 10.12688/f1000research.25637.2. eCollection 2020. PubMed 33082936.
Backbone
  Vector backbone: pBluescript
  Backbone manufacturer: Stratagene
  Backbone size (bp): 3000
  Modifications to backbone: multiple cloning steps to generate a mammalian expression vector containing (1) about 6 and 3 kb of the promoter and the 3'UTR/terminator sequences of murine TDG (https://www.ncbi.nlm.nih.gov/gene/21665), respectively, (2) puromycin selection marker controlled by the SV40 promoter/poly(A) signal, and (3) two loxP sites in the Tdg promoter and 3' of the MCS
  Vector type: Mammalian Expression, Cre/Lox
  Promoter: murine Tdg promoter
  Selectable markers: Puromycin
Growth in bacteria
  Bacterial resistance: Ampicillin, 100 μg/mL
  Growth temperature: 30°C
  Growth strain: DH5alpha
  Copy number: High Copy
Gene/Insert
  Cloning method: Restriction Enzyme
  Sequencing primers: 5′ M13/pUC forward; 3′ M13/pUC reverse
Terms and licenses: Academic/Nonprofit Terms; Industry Terms: Not Available to Industry
How to cite: pTCO2 was a gift from Primo Schaer (Addgene plasmid # 149428 ; http://n2t.net/addgene:149428 ; RRID:Addgene_149428)
