[The description below was written by a language model from this plasmid's Addgene catalogue record and pLannotate feature annotations shown in this document.]
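Description:
pTCO2 is an empty mammalian expression and Cre/lox cloning vector built on the pBluescript backbone, designed to place an inserted coding sequence under the native regulatory regions of the murine Tdg (thymine DNA glycosylase) gene. In E. coli it is maintained through the high-copy ColE1/pUC origin and selected with ampicillin via the AmpR β-lactamase gene. It also retains the f1 phage origin, remnants of the lacZα/lac promoter region, and T3, T7 and SP6 phage promoters left over from the parental vectors. The sequenced plasmid is about 13.8 kb, most of it mouse genomic sequence that the annotation tool leaves unlabelled.

According to the record, roughly 6 kb of Tdg promoter sequence lies upstream of a small multiple cloning site, and about 3 kb of Tdg 3'UTR/terminator sequence lies downstream. The downstream region also gives a hit to a fragment of the mouse gene Glt8d2, presumably genomic sequence carried along with it. A bGH polyadenylation signal is annotated beyond this region. Two loxP sites in the same orientation flank the cloning site, one within the Tdg promoter and one just 3' of the MCS. Cre recombinase should therefore excise the proximal promoter segment together with any inserted cDNA, switching expression off. A separate cassette, with the SV40 enhancer/early promoter driving puromycin N-acetyltransferase and ending in an SV40 poly(A) signal, allows selection of stably transfected mammalian cells; a short ble fragment beside it appears to be a cloning remnant.

The associated work concerns inducible TDG knockout models. This fits use of the vector to express TDG or variants at near-endogenous levels from a minigene that Cre can delete on demand.
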