Features (pLannotate 1.2.2; 21 found; start..end, strand, type, name):
   5750..5783    +  protein_bind   loxP: Cre-mediated recombination occurs in the 8-bp core sequence (GCATACAT). Cre recombinase
   6231..6255    -  misc_feature   MCS (fragment): pBluescript multiple cloning site
   6271..6304    +  protein_bind   loxP: Cre-mediated recombination occurs in the 8-bp core sequence (GCATACAT). Cre recombinase
   8938..9105    -  CDS            Glt8d2 (fragment): GL8D2_MOUSE - Experimental evidence at transcript level: Swiss-Prot protein existence level 2. From Mus musculus (Mouse).
   9333..9351    -  promoter       SP6 promoter: promoter for bacteriophage SP6 RNA polymerase
   9377..9584    +  polyA_signal   bGH poly(A) signal: bovine growth hormone polyadenylation signal
   9628..9646    -  promoter       T3 promoter: promoter for bacteriophage T3 RNA polymerase
   9689..9711    -  protein_bind   lac operator (fragment): The lac repressor binds to the lac operator to inhibit transcription in E. coli. This inhibition can be relieved by adding lactose or isopropyl-β-D-thiogalactopyranoside (IPTG). lac repressor encoded by lacI
   9715..9745    -  promoter       lac promoter: promoter for the E. coli lac operon
   9760..9781    -  protein_bind   CAP binding site: CAP binding activates transcription in the presence of cAMP. E. coli catabolite activator protein
   9794..9886    -  CDS            lacI (fragment): lac repressor; lacI; The lac repressor binds to the lac operator to inhibit transcription in E. coli. This inhibition can be relieved by adding lactose or isopropyl-β-D-thiogalactopyranoside (IPTG).
  10069..10657   -  rep_origin     ori: high-copy-number ColE1/pMB1/pBR322/pUC origin of replication
  10828..11688   -  CDS            AmpR: β-lactamase; bla; confers resistance to ampicillin, carbenicillin, and related antibiotics
  11689..11793   -  promoter       AmpR promoter: bla
  11846..12274   -  rep_origin     f1 ori (sequence partly withheld): f1 bacteriophage origin of replication; arrow indicates direction of (+) strand synthesis
  12279..12434   -  CDS            lacZα (fragment): LacZα fragment of β-galactosidase; lacZ fragment
  12442..12460   +  promoter       T7 promoter: promoter for bacteriophage T7 RNA polymerase
  12491..12612   -  polyA_signal   SV40 poly(A) signal: SV40 polyadenylation signal
  12607..12765   -  CDS            ble (fragment): BLE_KLEPN - Experimental evidence at protein level: Swiss-Prot protein existence level 1. Binding protein with a strong affinity to the bleomycin family of antibiotics. Binds to CL990; an antimitotic-antibiotic compound. From Klebsiella pneumoniae.
  12834..13433   -  CDS            PuroR: puromycin N-acetyltransferase; pac from Streptomyces alboniger; confers resistance to puromycin
  13443..13772   -  promoter       SV40 promoter: SV40 enhancer and early promoter
>Addgene plasmid #149428 | pTCO2 | addgene full sequence | sequence record 310054 | Addgene NGS Result
TCGAGATCGATTCTCCTGGTTCCTGCGGTTCTTTGAAACTTTACACAGAGCCACACCCAGGCACAGTACC
TTTGGGTCATGGTTTTACTGGAAAAGAGACCTCCAATCACCTTACTTAATCTGAGAGTGTTTTTGATTGT
GGGTTCATGCTTTGATTGTGGGTTCATTTTTGTTAAGTAAACTGCAAGAATTTTGAAGCATTAAGGTAGC
ATTGTGTAACAGGAATCGTGATAACTTTTTTTTTTAACTCTGGGCACAAAATTGCTCAGGATTGGGGGTG
GAGGGCATTTGTCATTAAACCTGACTACACAATTTTGCTCCCCCAGCCCCACATGATGGAAGCAGAGATA
GCTCTGTAAATTCTTTTCTTACACACACACAGGCACACACACATGCTTTTTTTTAACTTCATGATAATAA
AAAAAATTAGTTTTAACTAAATGGTATTAAGTTTGACATATAATAATCTCACAGAAAGTATACATCTGGA
AGACTATACCCACAACTAAGGCAATCAACATTATGCCCAAGTTTTCTGTGACTGTTCATGTGTGGGCACA
TATGCGATTTAGAGGTCAAAGGACAACTTCAGGAGCATTGAATCTCAGGCACTGTCCTTTCCTCTCTTTT
TCCTTTTATTCCTCTTCCAAACTGGGTGTCTCATTGACCTGGAGCTCCCAAAATAGGATAGGTTAGCTGC
CCAGTGAACCCAAGAGATCGGCTTGTCTCTGCTTCACTAGAGCTTAGCCCAATTGGCGACTTCCAGGTAC
CTGTCTCAGAACTAAACATGTAAATTAAACATGGTGGTTTAAATAGGTATGAGAAATGGCTCAACTTTTA
AGAGTGGGTAGGGCTTTTGCAGAGGACTAGAAGGACACTGGCAACACTCAGGAAACTCACAGCCATTTCT
AGCTCCAAACTTCTGGATCCCATGAGCACCTGTGCTCACATGCCTGGACCCACACATCCCCTCATGCATG
TAATTCAAAATTAAAAAAAAAAATTCAAAAAGGCTGAGCATGGTGGCACACACCTTTAATTCCAGTTCTA
GGGTAGCAGAGGCAGGGAGATCTCAGTAAGTTGGACGACAGTCTGGTCTACATATAATAAAATTCCTGAA
CAGCCAAGAGTACATAAAGAGACTGTGGTGGTGGTTTGAATAGGCATGGCCCCCACAGACTCAAGGGTTT
GAATGCTTGACCCATGGAGAGTGGCATGATTAGAAGGTGTGGCCTATTGGAGTATATGTGGCCTTACTGG
AGGAGGTGTCTCACTGGGCTTTGAGGTCTTAGATGTTCCAGCCAGGCTGTGTCTCACTCCCTTCCTGCTG
CCTGCCAATCAGACATAGAACTCTGAGCTACCTCTCCAGCACCATGCATAACTCCTGTGTGTCCCAGTGC
TTTCTGCCATGATGACAGACTAAACCTCTGAAACTATAAGCCAGCCCCAATGTTTTCTTATAAGAGTTGC
TTCGGTCACAGTGTCTCTTCACAGCTATAGAAACCCTAAGACAGTAAGTAAATAAGAATAAGATGCAGAG
TAACTGAGAAGTTATTTAATGTCAGCCTCTGACTTCCACACTTATCTACACAGGTACATGTACACCCAAA
CAGACACATACATACAAAATACAAATTAAAATGCATCATAATAGTTCAAACTGGACTTGAGCTTGCAGTG
ATCCTCCTGCCTCATCCTCTCAACTGCTGGGCTTATAAGAATATACCACCATCCACTGCTCTGGCTCATA
GACTTCTGTATACTTGTATCCTTTGGTGGAGTATCTGTTCAAATCTCTTGCCCATTTTTTAAGATCTCTT
TAATGTCATGCATTTGAATGTTTTGCCTACATGTATGTACCATGTGCATGCCTGTGCACTCAGAGGTCGG
AAGAGGGTGTTGAACACTCTGGAACTGGAGTTACAGGTGGTGTGAACCACCATGTGGATGCTGGGAACTG
AACTCCAGTCCTTTGCAAGAAAAGCATGTGTGTTAAACACACTCTCCAGCTCAATCGACCTGTTTGTTTT
TTTTTTTTAACTGTAAACTGTTCTTTATTTTGGATACAAGCCTTTTATCAGATACACTGCAAATGTCTCT
TTCCAATCTATGCTTTATCTTTTCCTTAGTAGTATAACGAGACACTTAAAAATTTAAATAAATTCCAAAT
TTATTACCCCTCCCCACCCTTTTATGAGACAAGGTCTCTCTATCTTAGTTAGGGTTTGTATTGTTCTGAA
GAGACACTAAATGTTTTCTTATAAGGGAAAACATTTAACTGGGAATGGCCTAGTTTCAGAGGTTCATCAG
AGTCGGGAGGTAGCTTCTTCTTCTTGCATGCTGCCAGAGAAGAAGCTGAGAGTTCTACACCTTGATCCAC
AGGCACCAAGAGCCTGTTATACCACACTGAGCATAGCTTGAGCATGGAAGACCTCAAAGCCTACCCCACA
GTAATACGCTTTCTCCAACAAGGCCACACCGACTACTCCACCAAGGTCATACTTCCTAATAGTGCCACTC
CTTATGGGCCAAACATTCAAATACATGGTCCGTCTCTATAGGGATCATGCTTAAACCACCTCAGTCTATG
TGGTCCAGGCTGGCCTCAGACCCTAGGAACAAACAGCTGAGGTGCATATCTTACATACCAGAGCAGACCT
GGCCTCCGGGACCTCCTGCATCCCTCAGGCCCTATCTCGAATCCCTGCTCTGAACTTTCCAGCCCAGGGG
CTGGGCGGCCCTTCCCACAGAGGCTCTTTGCTACATAACCCAGACATTTTGGTTTCTTCTCTTCTTCTTC
TTCTTCCTCCTCCTTTTCCTTCTCTCATGCGAACACACTTTCTCTCTTTCTCTTCCCCCCTCCTCTCTCC
TTCCCCATGGCAACTTCCCCTGCCTCCTTCCTTGGGAGCAGTAAACTTACCAGGAGAGCAGCTTCCCAAT
AAACCAGAAGTTATATGCATTTTAATCTGGTTTGAATTGGCTCAGTTCACCAGTGGAGAAAAAAACTTAT
CAGTGTGACTAAAAGTGTGTGCCACCATAGCCCAGCCCTTTTGGAAAATAAAAGTTTTGAATTACATACA
TATGGGGATGTATGGGTCCATGTGTGTGAGCACAGGTGCCCATGGAATCCATTAGTTTGGAGCTAGTGAT
GGCTGTGAGCTGCCTAAGTGAATGCTGTCTCAACTCAACGTCCTTCTAGTCCTCTGCAAGAGTCCCACCT
ACTCTTACAAGCTGAGCCATTTCTCCAACCCCAAAGTTGTTTCTTTTCTAAGTAGAGTTTTCACTGTTTT
ATATGTATTTTACTTTATGCATCTATGTGGCTTTGCTTGCAGGTTGTTGTGCCCCTGCTTTCAGGTCTAG
TGCCCCAGGAAATAAGACAAGGATGTCATACCCCTCAGGACTGGAGTTAGAGACAGTTAGTTGTGAGTCA
CCATATGGGAATCGAAGCCAGGTCCTCTGGAAGAGTAGCTGGTGTTCTTAACAGCTGAGCCATCACTCCA
GCTGCCGATATGCTTCCCTTTAAAATATCCTAGGATTAAAAATATATACATATGGAGCACAAAGCCCTGG
CCATCTCTGAGCTCACATCACAGAAGGGAGAGATCATTGTAATTTAACCAACGCCTCTTGTGAAACAAAC
CAGGCAATCTAATTCAGTCGGGCTTCTCACCATTTTCTGCCACGTAACCTAAAGAAACAGGGAAGCCTAA
CACTCGAAGATGTCAGTGTTCTGGATTCCTCGGGACAATGGAAGAGAGACATGGTGGGATGAGTGATCAG
CCTCTCAAGGACTGAATGGTGGCAAGTTTCCTGGAAGTGCCCCCATTATTTATTTATTTATTTGCTTTAC
ATCCCAGTCAACCTCCCCTCACAAGTCCCTCCCATTACTCCCTCCCTTCTCCTCATAGTACAGTCACTTG
ACAACATTCACTTAGGTGATACCCAAAGTGAGTGCTACCACCCCATCTTGGGACATCAAGTCATAGAAGG
ACTAATCATAGCCTCTCTCACTGAGCCCAACCAGGCAGTCCAGCTAGAGGAAGGGGATCCAAGAACAGGT
GGGGGCTCACATAAAGACCAGGCTTCAATCTGCTACAAATGTGTAGGAAGCGTAGGTCAAGCCCTGCACG
CTCTTTGGTGGGTGGTTCAGTCTCTGTGAGCCCCCATGGGCCCAGGTTAGTTGACTCTGTAGGTCTTCTT
GTGGTGTCCTTGCTCACTTCTATCCCTCACTTTTCCACAGGACTCCCAAACACTGCTGAGCCATCTTACC
AGCCCCCTAGAAGTGTTGTTTATTGTTACATAAAAGGCACTTTTAGCAAGTTAACTTCTGCATACCCAAA
CCTCTTCTATGATCTAGGGGTTATGAAGGAGCCATTGCCCAAGATTCTCAGACACAGGAGACTACCTGGT
CTGCCAGGTACGTCTAAGGACTGATACTGTAAAACCCTTTGAAGGAACACCCCCCTCAAATCTCAGATAA
CAATCGCTGACAAGAGGCTACCTCAAAGCCTAGGTGCCATCACTCTGGGATTCATGGAGAGGGCTAGACG
CCATTAGACAACTCTTCTGGCCAAACACCCACAGCAGACATTGAAAAGAAATTAAATGAAAACTCTTGGG
GCTGGAGAGATGGCTCAGCGGTTAAGAACACTGACTGCTCTTTCGAAGGTCCTGAGTTCAAATCCCAGCA
ACCACATAGTGGCTCACAACCATCCGTAATGAGATCTGACTGCCCTCTTCTGGTGTGTCTGAAGACAGCT
ACAGTGTACTCACATATAAATAAATAAATAAATAAATAAATAAATAAATAAATCTTAAAAAAAAAAAAAA
AAAAAACCTCTTAAAACCTCCGAAAGTCAAGTATGGTGATACATGCCCTGTAATCCCAGTCAGTACGCAA
GAGAGTGAACAGGAGACTTGCCTCAGGTTGAGGCCAGCCTGGACTACAGCTGCAAAGCTCTAAGCCAAGT
CAGGGGTACACAGTTTTGTGATTATCTCAAAAACCAAAAGAACCTCTGAGAAATCGAGGTGAGATTGGTG
TCTAAGATTCTAAAGCAGAGATGCATCTAGCATCTAGGCTAGTGTTTGTCCATCTCCAACGTAGACAACA
GTTTATGGAAATCTTTGTAGTCTACCAAGAGCTTCCCCTTACAGATTAGTAAACTGAGGCCCAAACATTG
GTGGCTTCCAATCTTAGGTTTTCCAGTTCCAATCAGCCCTACTCCTCATCACAGGAATTGACAAGAAAGA
CAATTGAAAAGAAAGAATGTTGTTTTGTGTAAGGCACAATATTTATCATTATTATAATTATCATTTTAGT
TTTTCACGACGGAGTTTCTCTGTGTAGTATTGCCTGTCCGGAAACTCGCTCTATAAACTAGGCCAGCCTC
GAACTTAGTTCTGCCTGCCACAGTCTTTGCAAATGCTGGGTCGCCCAGCCAAGACACATAGTTGCGGGGG
AGGGGGAGTTGTTTTCATTTTAATTTAATTAACTTTACGTCCCGTTCACAGCCCCACCCCCACCCAGTCC
CACGCTTACAAATCCTGCCCCCTTCTCTTCTCAGAGAAGAGGAAGCCCCACTTGGGTAAGACTCTGGGAC
ATCTAATCTCAGCAAGTGTAGGCACATCCTTTCCCACTGAGGAAACACGCAGTCCTCTTCCCCCAGTCCG
CGCTGGGTCCACTGGCAAGGAACAGAGACCTAGACAGCCCCTGTTCCACTTGTAGGGGACTCACACGGAC
ACCAAGCTGATAACTTCGTATAGCATACATTATACGAAGTTATAAGCTTCACATTTGCTACAAACGTGTA
GAGGGGTCTAGGTCCAGCTCCTGAAAGCTCCCTGGTTGGTAGCTCAGGCTCTGTGAGCCCCAAGTCAGGT
AGCTTTTAATCCGCACAAAATTTGGGGTGAAAAGACATGAATTTGCCACCACGCATAATACATCCTAAAG
GCCATCACCCTTAACCCACACCTTCAAGGAAACTTAGAGCCCACAAAAGCTGACGTCAGCCGGGCGCTCC
CCATCCTCTCCGAGATCCACGTTTCCCGAAAGGCTAAGCGGCGGTCGGGGCGCCCCGAAAAGGACACGCC
ATTGGCCTGGCCAGCATCACGTGATGGCGAGGCCGCCGGCCTCCTCGGAGGGGGACGGAAGTGCGCTGGG
GACTCGCCGCGGTGATGTAGCAGCGTGGGAGGGGCCGAGGCCAGCGCCGTCCATCCAGCGGCCGCGTCGA
CGAATTCCTGCAGCCCGGGGGATCCTTAAGCTAGCTCGAGATAACTTCGTATAGCATACATTATACGAAG
TTATATCGAGGAAGGGTGCCTCTCAGCTCGGGCTCAGGGCTGCAGTTCTAATGCAGACCTCAGGACGGAG
AGCCTCAGTGTGCTAACTGAGGGGCTTTAGTGTTAATGGTCCTTTACGCTAGTGGTGTAATTATATATGG
AGCAGTTATATGGTAGAGTCAACTGTATGAATCTGTGTAGTTTGGAAAGGAAAAATAGGGTGTTTTGTAC
TTGAGTTTTGTATTTTAACTACCCATCATTCCAGCTTTTTATATACTATATTTCATTTATGAAGAAACTG
GTTTTCTCTGAGGAGTCACTTCAGTCTGTAATTTTAAAAAAGCAACAGTCGGAATATTTATAGTTGATTC
TTCACTGTGCATACCTATATATGCCCTTATCCCTTTAAATGCCTAAGTAGGGCATGCTACTAAGAATCAA
GCTGGTGAAAGGCAGATGTGCCTATCTCTGTTGGAAGCCGACTAACCCTCCGCCCTCCGTGGACTCGAAG
CTGGAGGTGGACTCAGAACCCTCTGGGTTGCAGTCACACGCAGACCCCCTTACTCTCCCAGTAGTGTGTG
TGGCAGTTGCTTGGTAGTAGAAACCTGGTGGGGCCTGAGCCCTGCCGTTGGCCTCTGCCTCTTGTGGTTC
CTGAGAAGGCAGTAGAACCTGGACAATTGCCACCCCTCTGTTTTACTGAATCCCCCGTCAGTGTTCATCA
CTGTTGTGATTTTATCCCGACATGGAAAGCGCTAAGAAATGAACTTTCCAGTTAGCCACGCGCTGCTGCA
GGTGTTTGATAACCCTGTTTAAACTGGTGCTGTGTACATGGGATGTACTGATACAGAACTTCTCTTCTAG
GGAAAGCTAATCATTTGTCAATGATTTAAAAATTATTGTCACTACTGTTGATTACTGTGGACTAAGTGAG
CCTCGTGAAAGAGCTGATTGGAATTTGTACCTTTGTGGCTGCTCATGCATTTTCCATGGTGCTACAGACA
GCCTGCCCGGGCTGGTGGCTAGGAAACGTGCGTGTTCAGCGATGCCTAGCGCTCTCACTCCTGAGCACTC
TGACTTGGTGCCCACCCCTGGCGCGTGCTGGTTTGGCAGTATGAAATGCCCACGAGGGTTTTGTATCTCA
CAAAGGTTATGTAGCCTGTTCTGTGAATAATGAGGGAAGCAGTTTCTTGGTGGAAATTTTAACATGCCTT
TAGCTGTGGCAGTGATGGGCTTTCTTTTTCCTTCTGTCTGGGTCAGGTTGTGCACAAGTCATGTTATTTG
GAAGGTGCACTGCACTGCTGTTTACATGGGCATTTTATGCGGGTGCTTTGAAGTGCCTTGCATCAGGGAT
TAGAATCAATTCAATTCTTTTTCATGGGACTATGCAAAGCATGTAGTATTGCCTTGGTATGTAACTATTG
TAGTTTTACCATGGAGAAATACCTTTAAATTATAACTCTGGAGAGCAGCCATGAGGACCCTCTGTACTTC
CTGGTGCTTTTCCTTAACATGGTGGGTGAGTAGCGAGTGCGGGGCACCCTGTACATGGCAGGGTGGGGCG
TTCTCATTAAATAATACTGAGATTTTAAACATGCGCAGTCTGAGCGTTTTTACAATAAACATTAAGAATG
GCTATGCTTAGTATACAGGTTTTCCTCCAGCAGGATTTAATGGTATTCCTCCCCACTGGAAACCTGAGGA
TGGCTTACTTTCTCTTACATGTCACATGACAAAAATCACAAAAGCTTGAATAGTTTATTTTTACAGATTC
TACATTTTTTTAATTTATAATTTTGTAAAAGACAAGACTAGCAACCTGTTTTTAAGAAAGAAAACCCTGC
AGCCAGATGTGGTGGCCCAGGCCTTCAGTTCCAGTACTTAGGAGGCAAAGACATGAGGATCTTTGTGAGT
TTGAAGTTGTGAGTTCCAATTTATCCAGGGATATAGAGAAAGACCCTGTTTGTTTGTTTGTTTGTTTTTG
AGGCAGCGTTTCTCTCCGTAGCCTTGGCTGTCCTGAAACTCACTGTATAGACCAGGCTGGCCTCGAACTC
ACAGATTAAACTCTTTCTGCCTCCTGAGTGCTGAGATTAAAGGTATGTGCTGCCACTACCCGGCTAACTT
GTTTCTATTATTTTGAAAACATGTATGGATATTTTGCCTTCCATATGTGCATCACATGTGTACCCAGTGC
CTGTGAAGGCCAGAAGAGAATGTCAGAGCCCCTGGAACTGCCATGTGGGTTCTGAGAATCAAAGCTGGGT
CCTCTGGAAGAGCAGCCAACACTCTCTCCAGCCAGGGAGATCCCATCTTAGAAGTAAAACAAAAGAACTG
CTCCCAAAATATCTAACTGAGAAAATAGAGATTTTGAAAATTTTCAGATATAGTTGTCATTCAGGTTGAG
ACTTGGGGTACATAGCGAGACCCTGTCTCAAAACACCAAAAGAAAAGAATGAGTAGGGGCTGCTCATGGC
AATCGTTTGAACTTCAAGAAGTTAAGTATCTGTGTGGGCCTTGGTTCAACTTGTACACAGTAGTATTTGT
CTCTTACACCATAGGTCATATATATCAGAAGAGTTGCTCCTAAAGAACAGTGTTAGAAGATACAGAGGGC
CCGTTCCATTTTTATCCAGGGTGTATTTTAACTGTTGGAGTGTTTCATCTATTGTGATGCAGTTTAAAGA
TCCCTGCAGGGTCAGGAACAAACCAGCTTTCCCATAAGTCATTGTGAACACTAGGAAAGTCCCAGGGTTT
ATGTCTTCCATTCCAGTGGAGTAGTTTAGCTTCCTGCAGGAAGTGCTCCGAATATCTTGCATCAGGGTTC
CAGCCTTCGGTGTGTGTGGAGGGAAATAAACAACAGGCTTGTTAGTGACGACGATTTTATATGGAACCTT
GGATACAAGCTATGGTAGAAGTGTCTGGTTAGCAGGAGTCACGCCTCACATAAGCCCCCTTGTTGATAAC
CATACATTACATAAGCCTAAGGTTATGATAGTGAAGAGATCTTAATACTGCCATTCCTCGGAGTGTTCTA
CAGTACATCTAGAGGGCCCTATTCTATAGTGTCACCTAAATGCTAGAGCTCGCTGATCAGCCTCGACTGT
GCCTTCTAGTTGCCAGCCATCTGTTGTTTGCCCCTCCCCCGTGCCTTCCTTGACCCTGGAAGGTGCCACT
CCCACTGTCCTTTCCTAATAAAATGAGGAAATTGCATCGCATTGTCTGAGTAGGTGTCATTCTATTCTGG
GGGGTGGGGTGGGGCAGGACAGCAAGGGGGAGGATTGGGAAGACAATAGCAGGCATGCTGGGGATGCGGT
GGGCTCTATGTCGCCGAGCTGGGCCCAGCTTTTGTTCCCTTTAGTGAGGGTTAATTGCGCGCTTGGCGTA
ATCATGGTCATAGCTGTTTCCTGTGTGAAATTGTTATCCGCTCACAATTCCACACAACATACGAGCCGGA
AGCATAAAGTGTAAAGCCTGGGGTGCCTAATGAGTGAGCTAACTCACATTAATTGCGTTGCGCTCACTGC
CCGCTTTCCAGTCGGGAAACCTGTCGTGCCAGCTGCATTAATGAATCGGCCAACGCGCGGGGAGAGGCGG
TTTGCGTATTGGGCGCTCTTCCGCTTCCTCGCTCACTGACTCGCTGCGCTCGGTCGTTCGGCTGCGGCGA
GCGGTATCAGCTCACTCAAAGGCGGTAATACGGTTATCCACAGAATCAGGGGATAACGCAGGAAAGAACA
TGTGAGCAAAAGGCCAGCAAAAGGCCAGGAACCGTAAAAAGGCCGCGTTGCTGGCGTTTTTCCATAGGCT
CCGCCCCCCTGACGAGCATCACAAAAATCGACGCTCAAGTCAGAGGTGGCGAAACCCGACAGGACTATAA
AGATACCAGGCGTTTCCCCCTGGAAGCTCCCTCGTGCGCTCTCCTGTTCCGACCCTGCCGCTTACCGGAT
ACCTGTCCGCCTTTCTCCCTTCGGGAAGCGTGGCGCTTTCTCATAGCTCACGCTGTAGGTATCTCAGTTC
GGTGTAGGTCGTTCGCTCCAAGCTGGGCTGTGTGCACGAACCCCCCGTTCAGCCCGACCGCTGCGCCTTA
TCCGGTAACTATCGTCTTGAGTCCAACCCGGTAAGACACGACTTATCGCCACTGGCAGCAGCCACTGGTA
ACAGGATTAGCAGAGCGAGGTATGTAGGCGGTGCTACAGAGTTCTTGAAGTGGTGGCCTAACTACGGCTA
CACTAGAAGAACAGTATTTGGTATCTGCGCTCTGCTGAAGCCAGTTACCTTCGGAAAAAGAGTTGGTAGC
TCTTGATCCGGCAAACAAACCACCGCTGGTAGCGGTGGTTTTTTTGTTTGCAAGCAGCAGATTACGCGCA
GAAAAAAAGGATCTCAAGAAGATCCTTTGATCTTTTCTACGGGGTCTGACGCTCAGTGGAACGAAAACTC
ACGTTAAGGGATTTTGGTCATGAGATTATCAAAAAGGATCTTCACCTAGATCCTTTTAAATTAAAAATGA
AGTTTTAAATCAATCTAAAGTATATATGAGTAAACTTGGTCTGACAGTTACCAATGCTTAATCAGTGAGG
CACCTATCTCAGCGATCTGTCTATTTCGTTCATCCATAGTTGCCTGACTCCCCGTCGTGTAGATAACTAC
GATACGGGAGGGCTTACCATCTGGCCCCAGTGCTGCAATGATACCGCGAGACCCACGCTCACCGGCTCCA
GATTTATCAGCAATAAACCAGCCAGCCGGAAGGGCCGAGCGCAGAAGTGGTCCTGCAACTTTATCCGCCT
CCATCCAGTCTATTAATTGTTGCCGGGAAGCTAGAGTAAGTAGTTCGCCAGTTAATAGTTTGCGCAACGT
TGTTGCCATTGCTACAGGCATCGTGGTGTCACGCTCGTCGTTTGGTATGGCTTCATTCAGCTCCGGTTCC
CAACGATCAAGGCGAGTTACATGATCCCCCATGTTGTGCAAAAAAGCGGTTAGCTCCTTCGGTCCTCCGA
TCGTTGTCAGAAGTAAGTTGGCCGCAGTGTTATCACTCATGGTTATGGCAGCACTGCATAATTCTCTTAC
TGTCATGCCATCCGTAAGATGCTTTTCTGTGACTGGTGAGTACTCAACCAAGTCATTCTGAGAATAGTGT
ATGCGGCGACCGAGTTGCTCTTGCCCGGCGTCAATACGGGATAATACCGCGCCACATAGCAGAACTTTAA
AAGTGCTCATCATTGGAAAACGTTCTTCGGGGCGAAAACTCTCAAGGATCTTACCGCTGTTGAGATCCAG
TTCGATGTAACCCACTCGTGCACCCAACTGATCTTCAGCATCTTTTACTTTCACCAGCGTTTCTGGGTGA
GCAAAAACAGGAAGGCAAAATGCCGCAAAAAAGGGAATAAGGGCGACACGGAAATGTTGAATACTCATAC
TCTTCCTTTTTCAATATTATTGAAGCATTTATCAGGGTTATTGTCTCATGAGCGGATACATATTTGAATG
TATTTAGAAAAATAAACAAATAGGGGTTCCGCGCACATTTCCCCGAAAAGTGCCACCTAAATTGTAAGCG
TTAATATTTTGTTAAAATTCGCGTTAAATTTTTGTTAAATCAGCTCATTTTTTAACCAATAGGCCGAAAT
CGGCAAAATCCCTTATAAATCAAAAGAATAGACCGAGATAGGGT
[37 nt withheld, positions 11945-11981]
AAAGAACGTGGACTCCAACGTCAAAGG
[49 nt withheld, positions 12009-12057]
T
[91 nt withheld, positions 12059-12149]
G
[124 nt withheld, positions 12151-12274]
CCCATTCGCCATTCAGGCTGCGCAACTGTTGGGAAGGGCGATCGGTGCGGGCCTCTTCGCTATTACGCCA
GCTGGCGAAAGGGGGATGTGCTGCAAGGCGATTAAGTTGGGTAACGCCAGGGTTTTCCCAGTCACGACGT
TGTAAAACGACGGCCAGTGAGCGCGCGTAATACGACTCACTATAGGGCGAATTGGGTACCCGGTATACAG
ACATGATAAGATACATTGATGAGTTTGGACAAACCACAACTAGAATGCAGTGAAAAAAATGCTTTATTTG
TGAAATTTGTGATGCTATTGCTTTATTTGTAACCATTATAAGCTGCAATAAACAAGTTGGGGTGGGCGAA
GAACTCCAGCATGAGATCCCCGCGCTGGAGGATCATCCAGCCGGCGTCCCGGAAAACGATTCCGAAGCCC
AACCTTTCATAGAAGGCGGCGGTGGAATCGAAATCTCGTGATGGCAGGTTGGGCGTCGCTTGGTCGGTCA
TTTCGAACTCGACGATGCATGGGGTCGTGCGCTCCTTTCGGTCGGGCGCTGCGGGTCGTGGGGCGGGCGT
CAGGCACCGGGCTTGCGGGTCATGCACCAGGTGCGCGGTCCTTCGGGCACCTCGACGTCGGCGGTGACGG
TGAAGCCGAGCCGCTCGTAGAAGGGGAGGTTGCGGGGCGCGGAGGTCTCCAGGAAGGCGGGCACCCCGGC
GCGCTCGGCCGCCTCCACTCCGGGGAGCACGACGGCGCTGCCCAGACCCTTGCCCTGGTGGTCGGGCGAG
ACGCCGACGGTGGCCAGGAACCACGCGGGCTCCTTGGGCCGGTGCGGCGCCAGGAGGCCTTCCATCTGTT
GCTGCGCGGCCAGCCGGGAACCGCTCAACTCGGCCATGCGCGGGCCGATCTCGGCGAACACCGCCCCCGC
TTCGACGCTCTCCGGCGTGGTCCAGACCGCCACCGCGGCGCCGTCGTCCGCGACCCACACCTTGCCGATG
TCGAGCCCGACGCGCGTGAGGAAGAGTTCTTGCAGCTCGGTGACCCGCTCGATGTGGCGGTCCGGATCGA
CGGTGTGGCGCGTGGCGGGGTAGTCGGCGAACGCGGCGGCGAGGGTGCGTACGGCCCTGGGGACGTCGTC
GCGGGTGGCGAGGCGCACCGTGGGCTTGTACTCGGTCATGGTAAGCTTTTTGCAAAAGCCTAGGCCTCCA
AAAAAGCCTCCTCACTACTTCTGGAATAGCTCAGAGGCCGAGGCGGCCTCGGCCTCTGCATAAATAAAAA
AAATTAGTCAGCCATGGGGCGGAGAATGGGCGGAACTGGGCGGAGTTAGGGGCGGGATGGGCGGAGTTAG
GGGCGGGACTATGGTTGCTGACTAATTGAGATGCATGCTTTGCATACTTCTGCCTGCTGGGGAGCCTGGG
GACTTTCCACACCTGGTTGCTGACTAATTGAGATGCATGCTTTGCATACTTCTGCCTGCTGGGGAGCCTG
GGGACTTTCCACACCCTAACTGACACACATTCCACAGGG
